>Addgene plasmid #43285 | II-CAAG | depositor partial sequence | sequence record 58550 | II-CAAG sequence 426 bps
CGTCTCGCTTAACCCCAGAGCAGGTCGTGGCGATCGCAAGCCACGACGGAGGAAAGCAAGCCTTGGAAAC
AGTACAGAGGCTGTTGCCTGTGCTGTGCCAAGCGCACGGACTCACCCCAGAGCAGGTCGTGGCAATCGCC
TCCAACATTGGCGGGAAACAGGCACTCGAGACTGTCCAGCGCCTGCTTCCCGTGCTGTGCCAAGCGCACG
GCCTCACCCCAGAGCAGGTCGTGGCAATCGCCTCCAACATTGGCGGGAAACAGGCACTCGAGACTGTCCA
GCGCCTGCTTCCCGTGCTGTGCCAAGCGCACGGATTAACCCCAGAGCAGGTCGTGGCAATCGCGAGCAAT
AACGGCGGAAAACAGGCTTTGGAAACGGTGCAGAGGCTCCTTCCAGTGCTGTGCCAAGCGCACGGGCTCA
GAGACG
