>Addgene plasmid #43285 | II-CAAG | addgene partial sequence | sequence record 60633 | M13-F20 5'-TGTAAAACGACGGCCAGT-3'
CCTCTAGATGCATGCTCGAGCGGCCGCCAGTGTGATGGATATCTGCAGAATTCGCCCTTAGTATCTTTCC
TGTGCCCACGTCTCTGAGCCCGTGCGCTTGGCACAGCACTGGAAGGAGCCTCTGCACCGTTTCCAAAGCC
TGTTTTCCGCCGTTATTGCTCGCGATTGCCACGACCTGCTCTGGGGTTAATCCGTGCGCTTGGCACAGCA
CGGGAAGCAGGCGCTGGACAGTCTCGAGTGCCTGTTTCCCGCCAATGTTGGAGGCGATTGCCACGACCTG
CTCTGGGGTGAGGCCGTGCGCTTGGCACAGCACGGGAAGCAGGCGCTGGACAGTCTCGAGTGCCTGTTTC
CCGCCAATGTTGGAGGCGATTGCCACGACCTGCTCTGGGGTGAGTCCGTGCGCTTGGCACAGCACAGGCA
ACAGCCTCTGTACTGTTTCCAAGGCTTGCTTTCCTCCGTCGTGGCTTGCGATCGCCACGACCTGCTCTGG
GGTTAAGCGAGACGCGCTAGGACGGCATCTATATAAGGGCGAATTCCAGCACACTGGCGGCCGTTACTAG
TGGATCCGAGCTCGGTACCAAGCTTGGCGTAATCATGGTCATAGCTGTTTCCTGTGTGAAATTGTTATCC
GCTCACAATTCCACACAACATACGAGCCGGAAGCATAAAGTGTAAAGCCTGGGGTGCCTAATGAGTGAGC
TAACTCACATTAATTGCGTTGCGCTCACTGCCCGCTTTCCAGTCGGGAAACCTGTCGTGCCAGCTGCATT
AATGAATCGGCCAACGCGCGGGGAGAGGCGGTTTGCGTATTGGGCGCTCTTCCGCTTCCTCGCTCACTGA
CTCGCTGCGCTCGGTCGTTCGGCTGCGGCGAGCGGTATCA
