[The description below was written by a language model from this plasmid's Addgene catalogue record.]
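Description:
II-CAAG is a bacterial cloning plasmid built on the commercial pCRII-TOPO backbone (about 4 kb without insert), into which a 426 bp synthetic fragment was introduced by TOPO cloning. It is a high-copy plasmid maintained in E. coli, and it carries both ampicillin and kanamycin resistance, as is standard for this backbone, so either or both drugs can be used for selection. The record lists no mammalian promoter, reporter or expression elements, consistent with its classification as a storage and cloning vector rather than an expression construct. The insert can be read from the flanking T7 and M13 reverse primer sites of the backbone.

The catalogue does not describe the insert beyond its name, size and synthetic origin. The associated publication describes a TALEN genome-editing system for producing human stem cell-based disease models. In that context the name suggests a pre-assembled module of TAL effector repeats specifying the four-base target CAAG, with "II" plausibly marking its position in an ordered assembly. The insert size is roughly what four repeat units of about 34 amino acids each would occupy. This interpretation is an inference from the name and size, not something the record states. On that reading, the plasmid would be one member of a library of multimer building blocks that are excised or amplified and joined in series to make custom TALE DNA-binding arrays, which are then fused to a nuclease domain in a separate expression vector. No feature table was supplied, so the exact boundaries, flanking restriction sites and orientation of the insert cannot be confirmed here.
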