Addgene plasmid #43285: II-CAAG
Depositing lab: Chad Cowan & Kiran Musunuru. Depositing organization: Harvard University. Publication: A TALEN Genome-Editing System for Generating Human Stem Cell-Based Disease Models. Ding Q, Lee YK, Schaefer EA, Peters DT, Veres A, Kim K, Kuperwasser N, Motola DL, Meissner TB, Hendriks WT, Trevisan M, Gupta RM, Moisan A, Banks E, Friesen M, Schinzel RT, Xia F, Tang A, Xia Y, Figueroa E, Wann A, Ahfeldt T, Daheron L, Zhang F, Rubin LL, Peng LF, Chung RT, Musunuru K, Cowan CA. Cell Stem Cell. 2012 Dec 12. pii: S1934-5909(12)00645-5. doi: 10.1016/j.stem.2012.11.011. PubMed 23246482.
Backbone
  Vector backbone: pCRII-TOPO
  Backbone manufacturer: Invitrogen
  Backbone size w/o insert (bp): 3973
  Vector type: Bacterial Cloning
Growth in bacteria
  Bacterial resistance: Ampicillin and Kanamycin, 100 & 50 μg/mL
  Growth temperature: 37°C
  Growth strain: Top10
  Copy number: High Copy
Gene/Insert
  Gene/Insert name: II-CAAG
  Species: Synthetic
  Insert size (bp): 426
  Cloning method: TOPO Cloning
  Sequencing primers: 5′ T7; 3′ M13-rev
Terms and licenses: Academic/Nonprofit Terms; Industry Terms: Not Available to Industry
How to cite: II-CAAG was a gift from Chad Cowan & Kiran Musunuru (Addgene plasmid # 43285 ; http://n2t.net/addgene:43285 ; RRID:Addgene_43285)
